Addgene plasmid #33307: Ubc.Luc.IRES.Puro
Depositing lab: Linzhao Cheng. Depositing organization: Johns Hopkins University and School of Medicine. Publication: Molecular imaging and stem cell research. Jang YY, Ye Z, Cheng L. Mol Imaging. 2011 Apr;10(2):111-22. PubMed 21439256.
Backbone
  Vector backbone: cFUGW
  Backbone manufacturer: David Baltimore
  Vector type: Mammalian Expression, Lentiviral, Luciferase
  Selectable markers: Puromycin
Growth in bacteria
  Bacterial resistance: Ampicillin, 100 μg/mL
  Growth temperature: 37°C
  Growth strain: Stbl3
  Copy number: High Copy
Gene/Insert
  Gene/Insert name: Firefly Luciferase (alt name: fLuc)
  Species: firefly
  Insert size (bp): 1652
  Promoter: Ubc
  Cloning method: Restriction Enzyme; 5′ cloning site EcoRI (not destroyed); 3′ cloning site EcoRI (not destroyed)
  Sequencing primers: 5′ gaactatgcgctcggggttgg; 3′ agaagacagggccaggtttcc
Terms and licenses: Academic/Nonprofit Terms; Industry Terms: Not Available to Industry
How to cite: Ubc.Luc.IRES.Puro was a gift from Linzhao Cheng (Addgene plasmid # 33307 ; http://n2t.net/addgene:33307 ; RRID:Addgene_33307)
