[The description below was written by a language model from this plasmid's Addgene catalogue record and pLannotate feature annotations shown in this document.]
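Description:
Ubc.Luc.IRES.Puro is an HIV-1-based lentiviral transfer plasmid of about 11.1 kb, built on the cFUGW backbone, for stable expression of firefly luciferase in mammalian cells. It is maintained in E. coli through a high-copy ColE1/pUC-type origin with ampicillin resistance. The backbone also carries an f1 origin and an SV40/EM7-driven bleomycin/Zeocin resistance cassette lying outside the viral genome. A CMV enhancer/promoter fused to a truncated 5' LTR drives transcription of the viral genomic RNA in packaging cells. That RNA contains the Ψ packaging signal with a gag fragment, the Rev response element for nuclear export, and the cPPT/CTS that aids nuclear import of the reverse-transcribed genome. The 3' LTR is a U3-deleted, self-inactivating type and is followed by a bGH polyadenylation signal. No WPRE is annotated.

The payload is a bicistronic cassette. The human ubiquitin C promoter transcribes the luc+ version of firefly luciferase (roughly 1.65 kb, cloned between EcoRI sites), followed by an EMCV IRES and the puromycin N-acetyltransferase gene. Both proteins are translated from one mRNA, so puromycin selection enriches for transduced cells that also express luciferase. A loxP site sits within the deleted U3 region of the 3' LTR. Since this region is copied to both LTRs during reverse transcription, the integrated provirus would be expected to be loxP-flanked and excisable by Cre, although the record does not state this purpose.

The two sequence records differ by only a few bases and carry essentially the same annotation. The associated publication concerns molecular imaging in stem cell research, consistent with use for bioluminescent labelling and tracking of transduced cells.
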