Features (pLannotate 1.2.2; 31 found; start..end, strand, type, name):
     31..83      -  misc_feature   bom (fragment): basis of mobility region from pBR322
    238..617     +  enhancer       CMV enhancer: human cytomegalovirus immediate early enhancer
    618..817     +  promoter       CMV promoter: human cytomegalovirus (CMV) immediate early promoter
    835..1015    +  LTR            5' LTR (truncated): truncated 5' long terminal repeat (LTR) from HIV-1
   1062..1187    +  misc_feature   HIV-1 Ψ: packaging signal of human immunodeficiency virus type 1
   1171..1534    +  CDS            HIV-1 gag (fragment): gag protein from human immunodeficiency virus 1; gag
   1680..1913    +  misc_feature   RRE: The Rev response element (RRE) of HIV-1 allows for Rev-dependent mRNA export from the nucleus to the cytoplasm.
   2290..2390    +  CDS            Rev (fragment): human immunodeficiency virus 1 (HIV-1) Rev protein; rev; enhances nuclear export of unspliced and incompletely spliced viral mRNAs
   2440..2557    +  misc_feature   cPPT/CTS: central polypurine tract and central termination sequence of HIV-1
   2622..3833    +  promoter       UbC promoter: human ubiquitin C promoter
   3884..5536    +  CDS            luciferase: firefly luciferase; luc+; enhanced luc+ version of the luciferase gene
   5668..6130    +  misc_feature   IRES: internal ribosome entry site (IRES) of the encephalomyocarditis virus (EMCV)
   6144..6743    +  CDS            PuroR: puromycin N-acetyltransferase; pac from Streptomyces alboniger; confers resistance to puromycin
   6819..6853    +  LTR            3' LTR (ΔU3) (fragment): self-inactivating 3' long terminal repeat (LTR) from HIV-1
   6857..6890    +  protein_bind   loxP: Cre-mediated recombination occurs in the 8-bp core sequence (GCATACAT). Cre recombinase
   6915..7095    +  LTR            5' LTR (truncated): truncated 5' long terminal repeat (LTR) from HIV-1
   7127..7351    +  polyA_signal   bGH poly(A) signal: bovine growth hormone polyadenylation signal
   7355..7376    +  promoter       SV40 promoter (fragment): SV40 enhancer and early promoter
   7397..7825    +  rep_origin     f1 ori (sequence partly withheld): f1 bacteriophage origin of replication; arrow indicates direction of (+) strand synthesis
   7839..8168    +  promoter       SV40 promoter: SV40 enhancer and early promoter
   8216..8263    +  promoter       EM7 promoter: synthetic bacterial promoter&nbsp
   8282..8656    +  CDS            BleoR: antibiotic-binding protein; Sh ble from Streptoalloteichus hindustanus; confers resistance to bleomycin, phleomycin, and Zeocin™
   8666..8791    +  CDS            ble (fragment): BLE_KLEPN - Experimental evidence at protein level: Swiss-Prot protein existence level 1. Binding protein with a strong affinity to the bleomycin family of antibiotics. Binds to CL990; an antimitotic-antibiotic compound. From Klebsiella pneumoniae.
   8786..8907    +  polyA_signal   SV40 poly(A) signal: SV40 polyadenylation signal
   8978..9000    -  protein_bind   lac operator (fragment): The lac repressor binds to the lac operator to inhibit transcription in E. coli. This inhibition can be relieved by adding lactose or isopropyl-β-D-thiogalactopyranoside (IPTG). lac repressor encoded by lacI
   9004..9034    -  promoter       lac promoter: promoter for the E. coli lac operon
   9049..9070    -  protein_bind   CAP binding site: CAP binding activates transcription in the presence of cAMP. E. coli catabolite activator protein
   9083..9175    -  CDS            lacI (fragment): lac repressor; lacI; The lac repressor binds to the lac operator to inhibit transcription in E. coli. This inhibition can be relieved by adding lactose or isopropyl-β-D-thiogalactopyranoside (IPTG).
   9347..9935    -  rep_origin     ori: high-copy-number ColE1/pMB1/pBR322/pUC origin of replication
  10106..10966   -  CDS            AmpR: β-lactamase; bla; confers resistance to ampicillin, carbenicillin, and related antibiotics
  10967..11071   -  promoter       AmpR promoter: bla
>Addgene plasmid #33307 | Ubc.Luc.IRES.Puro | addgene full sequence | sequence record 468769 | Addgene Long Read Sequencing Result
GTCGACGGATCGGGAGATCTCCCGATCCCCTATGGTGCACTCTCAGTACAATCTGCTCTGATGCCGCATA
GTTAAGCCAGTATCTGCTCCCTGCTTGTGTGTTGGAGGTCGCTGAGTAGTGCGCGAGCAAAATTTAAGCT
ACAACAAGGCAAGGCTTGACCGACAATTGCATGAAGAATCTGCTTAGGGTTAGGCGTTTTGCGCTGCTTC
GCGATGTACGGGCCAGATATACGCGTTGACATTGATTATTGACTAGTTATTAATAGTAATCAATTACGGG
GTCATTAGTTCATAGCCCATATATGGAGTTCCGCGTTACATAACTTACGGTAAATGGCCCGCCTGGCTGA
CCGCCCAACGACCCCCGCCCATTGACGTCAATAATGACGTATGTTCCCATAGTAACGCCAATAGGGACTT
TCCATTGACGTCAATGGGTGGAGTATTTACGGTAAACTGCCCACTTGGCAGTACATCAAGTGTATCATAT
GCCAAGTACGCCCCCTATTGACGTCAATGACGGTAAATGGCCCGCCTGGCATTATGCCCAGTACATGACC
TTATGGGACTTTCCTACTTGGCAGTACATCTACGTATTAGTCATCGCTATTACCATGGTGATGCGGTTTT
GGCAGTACATCAATGGGCGTGGATAGCGGTTTGACTCACGGGGATTTCCAAGTCTCCACCCCATTGACGT
CAATGGGAGTTTGTTTTGGCACCAAAATCAACGGGACTTTCCAAAATGTCGTAACAACTCCGCCCCATTG
ACGCAAATGGGCGGTAGGCGTGTACGGTGGGAGGTCTATATAAGCAGCGCGTTTTGCCTGTACTGGGTCT
CTCTGGTTAGACCAGATCTGAGCCTGGGAGCTCTCTGGCTAACTAGGGAACCCACTGCTTAAGCCTCAAT
AAAGCTTGCCTTGAGTGCTTCAAGTAGTGTGTGCCCGTCTGTTGTGTGACTCTGGTAACTAGAGATCCCT
CAGACCCTTTTAGTCAGTGTGGAAAATCTCTAGCAGTGGCGCCCGAACAGGGACTTGAAAGCGAAAGGGA
AACCAGAGGAGCTCTCTCGACGCAGGACTCGGCTTGCTGAAGCGCGCACGGCAAGAGGCGAGGGGCGGCG
ACTGGTGAGTACGCCAAAAATTTTGACTAGCGGAGGCTAGAAGGAGAGAGATGGGTGCGAGAGCGTCAGT
ATTAAGCGGGGGAGAATTAGATCGCGATGGGAAAAAATTCGGTTAAGGCCAGGGGGAAAGAAAAAATATA
AATTAAAACATATAGTATGGGCAAGCAGGGAGCTAGAACGATTCGCAGTTAATCCTGGCCTGTTAGAAAC
ATCAGAAGGCTGTAGACAAATACTGGGACAGCTACAACCATCCCTTCAGACAGGATCAGAAGAACTTAGA
TCATTATATAATACAGTAGCAACCCTCTATTGTGTGCATCAAAGGATAGAGATAAAAGACACCAAGGAAG
CTTTAGACAAGATAGAGGAAGAGCAAAACAAAAGTAAGACCACCGCACAGCAAGCGGCCGCTGATCTTCA
GACCTGGAGGAGGAGATATGAGGGACAATTGGAGAAGTGAATTATATAAATATAAAGTAGTAAAAATTGA
ACCATTAGGAGTAGCACCCACCAAGGCAAAGAGAAGAGTGGTGCAGAGAGAAAAAAGAGCAGTGGGAATA
GGAGCTTTGTTCCTTGGGTTCTTGGGAGCAGCAGGAAGCACTATGGGCGCAGCGTCAATGACGCTGACGG
TACAGGCCAGACAATTATTGTCTGGTATAGTGCAGCAGCAGAACAATTTGCTGAGGGCTATTGAGGCGCA
ACAGCATCTGTTGCAACTCACAGTCTGGGGCATCAAGCAGCTCCAGGCAAGAATCCTGGCTGTGGAAAGA
TACCTAAAGGATCAACAGCTCCTGGGGATTTGGGGTTGCTCTGGAAAACTCATTTGCACCACTGCTGTGC
CTTGGAATGCTAGTTGGAGTAATAAATCTCTGGAACAGATTTGGAATCACACGACCTGGATGGAGTGGGA
CAGAGAAATTAACAATTACACAAGCTTAATACACTCCTTAATTGAAGAATCGCAAAACCAGCAAGAAAAG
AATGAACAAGAATTATTGGAATTAGATAAATGGGCAAGTTTGTGGAATTGGTTTAACATAACAAATTGGC
TGTGGTATATAAAATTATTCATAATGATAGTAGGAGGCTTGGTAGGTTTAAGAATAGTTTTTGCTGTACT
TTCTATAGTGAATAGAGTTAGGCAGGGATATTCACCATTATCGTTTCAGACCCACCTCCCAACCCCGAGG
GGACCCGACAGGCCCGAAGGAATAGAAGAAGAAGGTGGAGAGAGAGACAGAGACAGATCCATTCGATTAG
TGAACGGATCGGCACTGCGTGCGCCAATTCTGCAGACAAATGGCAGTATTCATCCACAATTTTAAAAGAA
AAGGGGGGATTGGGGGGTACAGTGCAGGGGAAAGAATAGTAGACATAATAGCAACAGACATACAAACTAA
AGAATTACAAAAACAAATTACAAAAATTCAAAATTTTCGGGTTTATTACAGGGACAGCAGAGATCCAGTT
TGGTTAATTAACCCGTGTCGGCTCCAGATCTGGCCTCCGCGCCGGGTTTTGGCGCCTCCCGCGGGCGCCC
CCCTCCTCACGGCGAGCGCTGCCACGTCAGACGAAGGGCGCAGCGAGCGTCCTGATCCTTCCGCCCGGAC
GCTCAGGACAGCGGCCCGCTGCTCATAAGACTCGGCCTTAGAACCCCAGTATCAGCAGAAGGACATTTTA
GGACGGGACTTGGGTGACTCTAGGGCACTGGTTTTCTTTCCAGAGAGCGGAACAGGCGAGGAAAAGTAGT
CCCTTCTCGGCGATTCTGCGGAGGGATCTCCGTGGGGCGGTGAACGCCGATGATTATATAAGGACGCGCC
GGGTGTGGCACAGCTAGTTCCGTCGCAGCCGGGATTTGGGTCGCGGTTCTTGTTTGTGGATCGCTGTGAT
CGTCACTTGGTGAGTAGCGGGCTGCTGGGCTGGCCGGGGCTTTCGTGGCCGCCGGGCCGCTCGGTGGGAC
GGAAGCGTGTGGAGAGACCGCCAAGGGCTGTAGTCTGGGTCCGCGAGCAAGGTTGCCCTGAACTGGGGGT
TGGGGGGAGCGCAGCAAAATGGCGGCTGTTCCCGAGTCTTGAATGGAAGACGCTTGTGAGGCGGGCTGTG
AGGTCGTTGAAACAAGGTGGGGGGCATGGTGGGCGGCAAGAACCCAAGGTCTTGAGGCCTTCGCTAATGC
GGGAAAGCTCTTATTCGGGTGAGATGGGCTGGGGCACCATCTGGGGACCCTGACGTGAAGTTTGTCACTG
ACTGGAGAACTCGGTTTGTCGTCTGTTGCGGGGGCGGCAGTTATGGCGGTGCCGTTGGGCAGTGCACCCG
TACCTTTGGGAGCGCGCGCCCTCGTCGTGTCGTGACGTCACCCGTTCTGTTGGCTTATAATGCAGGGTGG
GGCCACCTGCCGGTAGGTGTGCGGTAGGCTTTTCTCCGTCGCAGGACGCAGGGTTCGGGCCTAGGGTAGG
CTCTCCTGAATCGACAGGCGCCGGACCTCTGGTGAGGGGAGGGATAAGTGAGGCGTCAGTTTCTTTGGTC
GGTTTTATGTACCTATCTTCTTAAGTAGCTGAAGCTCCGGTTTTGAACTATGCGCTCGGGGTTGGCGAGT
GTGTTTTGTGAAGTTTTTTAGGCACCTTTTGAAATGTAATCATTTGGGTCAATATGTAATTTTCAGTGTT
AGACTAGTAAATTGTCCGCTAAATTCTGGCCGTTTTTGGCTTTTTTGTTAGACGAAGCTTGGGCTGCAGG
TCGACTCTAGGTACACTCGAGGTTATCGAATTCATGGAAGACGCCAAAAACATAAAGAAAGGCCCGGCGC
CATTCTATCCGCTGGAAGATGGAACCGCTGGAGAGCAACTGCATAAGGCTATGAAGAGATACGCCCTGGT
TCCTGGAACAATTGCTTTTACAGATGCACATATCGAGGTGGACATCACTTACGCTGAGTACTTCGAAATG
TCCGTTCGGTTGGCAGAAGCTATGAAACGATATGGGCTGAATACAAATCACAGAATCGTCGTATGCAGTG
AAAACTCTCTTCAATTCTTTATGCCGGTGTTGGGCGCGTTATTTATCGGAGTTGCAGTTGCGCCCGCGAA
CGACATTTATAATGAACGTGAATTGCTCAACAGTATGGGCATTTCGCAGCCTACCGTGGTGTTCGTTTCC
AAAAAGGGGTTGCAAAAAATTTTGAACGTGCAAAAAAAGCTCCCAATCATCCAAAAAATTATTATCATGG
ATTCTAAAACGGATTACCAGGGATTTCAGTCGATGTACACGTTCGTCACATCTCATCTACCTCCCGGTTT
TAATGAATACGATTTTGTGCCAGAGTCCTTCGATAGGGACAAGACAATTGCACTGATCATGAACTCCTCT
GGATCTACTGGTCTGCCTAAAGGTGTCGCTCTGCCTCATAGAACTGCCTGCGTGAGATTCTCGCATGCCA
GAGATCCTATTTTTGGCAATCAAATCATTCCGGATACTGCGATTTTAAGTGTTGTTCCATTCCATCACGG
TTTTGGAATGTTTACTACACTCGGATATTTGATATGTGGATTTCGAGTCGTCTTAATGTATAGATTTGAA
GAAGAGCTGTTTCTGAGGAGCCTTCAGGATTACAAGATTCAAAGTGCGCTGCTGGTGCCAACCCTATTCT
CCTTCTTCGCCAAAAGCACTCTGATTGACAAATACGATTTATCTAATTTACACGAAATTGCTTCTGGTGG
CGCTCCCCTCTCTAAGGAAGTCGGGGAAGCGGTTGCCAAGAGGTTCCATCTGCCAGGTATCAGGCAAGGA
TATGGGCTCACTGAGACTACATCAGCTATTCTGATTACACCCGAGGGGGATGATAAACCGGGCGCGGTCG
GTAAAGTTGTTCCATTTTTTGAAGCGAAGGTTGTGGATCTGGATACCGGGAAAACGCTGGGCGTTAATCA
AAGAGGCGAACTGTGTGTGAGAGGTCCTATGATTATGTCCGGTTATGTAAACAATCCGGAAGCGACCAAC
GCCTTGATTGACAAGGATGGATGGCTACATTCTGGAGACATAGCTTACTGGGACGAAGACGAACACTTCT
TCATCGTTGACCGCCTGAAGTCTCTGATTAAGTACAAAGGCTATCAGGTGGCTCCCGCTGAATTGGAATC
CATCTTGCTCCAACACCCCAACATCTTCGACGCAGGTGTCGCAGGTCTTCCCGACGATGACGCCGGTGAA
CTTCCCGCCGCCGTTGTTGTTTTGGAGCACGGAAAGACGATGACGGAAAAAGAGATCGTGGATTACGTCG
CCAGTCAAGTAACAACCGCGAAAAAGTTGCGCGGAGGAGTTGTGTTTGTGGACGAAGTACCGAAAGGTCT
TACCGGAAAACTCGACGCAAGAAAAATCAGAGAGATCCTCATAAAGGCCAAGAAGGGCGGAAAGATCGCC
GTGTAATTCTAGAATTCCGCCCCCCCCCCCTCTCCCTCCCCCCCCCCTAACGTTACTGGCCGAAGCCGCT
TGGAATAAGGCCGGTGTGCGTTTGTCTATATGTTATTTTCCACCATATTGCCGTCTTTTGGCAATGTGAG
GGCCCGGAAACCTGGCCCTGTCTTCTTGACGAGCATTCCTAGGGGTCTTTCCCCTCTCGCCAAAGGAATG
CAAGGTCTGTTGAATGTCGTGAAGGAAGCAGTTCCTCTGGAAGCTTCTTGAAGACAAACAACGTCTGTAG
CGACCCTTTGCAGGCAGCGGAACCCCCCACCTGGCGACAGGTGCCTCTGCGGCCAAAAGCCACGTGTATA
AGATACACCTGCAAAGGCGGCACAACCCCAGTGCCACGTTGTGAGTTGGATAGTTGTGGAAAGAGTCAAA
TGGCTCTCCTCAAGCGTATTCAACAAGGGGCTGAAGGATGCCCAGAAGGTACCCCATTGTATGGGATCTG
ATCTGGGGCCTCGGTGCACATGCTTTACATGTGTTTAGTCGAGGTTAAAAAAACGTCTAGGCCCCCCGAA
CCACGGGGACGTGGTTTTCCTTTGAAAAACACGATGATAATATGGCCACAACCATGACCGAGTACAAGCC
CACGGTGCGCCTCGCCACCCGCGACGACGTCCCCAGGGCCGTACGCACCCTCGCCGCCGCGTTCGCCGAC
TACCCCGCCACGCGCCACACCGTCGATCCGGACCGCCACATCGAGCGGGTCACCGAGCTGCAAGAACTCT
TCCTCACGCGCGTCGGGCTCGACATCGGCAAGGTGTGGGTCGCGGACGACGGCGCCGCGGTGGCGGTCTG
GACCACGCCGGAGAGCGTCGAAGCGGGGGCGGTGTTCGCCGAGATCGGCCCGCGCATGGCCGAGTTGAGC
GGTTCCCGGCTGGCCGCGCAGCAACAGATGGAAGGCCTCCTGGCGCCGCACCGGCCCAAGGAGCCCGCGT
GGTTCCTGGCCACCGTCGGCGTCTCGCCCGACCACCAGGGCAAGGGTCTGGGCAGCGCCGTCGTGCTCCC
CGGAGTGGAGGCGGCCGAGCGCGCCGGGGTGCCCGCCTTCCTGGAGACCTCCGCGCCCCGCAACCTCCCC
TTCTACGAGCGGCTCGGCTTCACCGTCACCGCCGACGTCGAGGTGCCCGAAGGACCGCGCACCTGGTGCA
TGACCCGCAAGCCCGGTGCCTGACGCCCGCCCCACGACCCGCAGCGCCCGACCGAAAGGAGCGCACGACC
CCATGCATCGAACAAAAGAAAAGGGGACTGGAAGGGCTAATTCACTCCCAACGAAGACAAGATATCATAA
CTTCGTATAGCATACATTATACGAAGTTATCGGCTAGCTGGTCCGGACTGTACTGGGTCTCTCTGGTTAG
ACCAGATCTGAGCCTGGGAGCTCTCTGGCTAACTAGGGAACCCACTGCTTAAGCCTCAATAAAGCTTGCC
TTGAGTGCTTCAAGTAGTGTGTGCCCGTCTGTTGTGTGACTCTGGTAACTAGAGATCCCTCAGACCCTTT
TAGTCAGTGTGGAAAATCTCTAGCAGGGCCCGTTTAAACCCGCTGATCAGCCTCGACTGTGCCTTCTAGT
TGCCAGCCATCTGTTGTTTGCCCCTCCCCCGTGCCTTCCTTGACCCTGGAAGGTGCCACTCCCACTGTCC
TTTCCTAATAAAATGAGGAAATTGCATCGCATTGTCTGAGTAGGTGTCATTCTATTCTGGGGGGTGGGGT
GGGGCAGGACAGCAAGGGGGAGGATTGGGAAGACAATAGCAGGCATGCTGGGGATGCGGTGGGCTCTATG
GCTTCTGAGGCGGAAAGAACCAGCTGGGGCTCTAGGGGGTATCCCC
[124 nt withheld, positions 7397-7520]
C
[91 nt withheld, positions 7522-7612]
A
[49 nt withheld, positions 7614-7662]
CCTTTGACGTTGGAGTCCACGTTCTTT
[37 nt withheld, positions 7690-7726]
ACCCTATCTCGGTCTATTCTTTTGATTTATAAGGGATTTTGCCGATTTCGGCCTATTGGTTAAAAAATGA
GCTGATTTAACAAAAATTTAACGCGAATTAATTCTGTGGAATGTGTGTCAGTTAGGGTGTGGAAAGTCCC
CAGGCTCCCCAGCAGGCAGAAGTATGCAAAGCATGCATCTCAATTAGTCAGCAACCAGGTGTGGAAAGTC
CCCAGGCTCCCCAGCAGGCAGAAGTATGCAAAGCATGCATCTCAATTAGTCAGCAACCATAGTCCCGCCC
CTAACTCCGCCCATCCCGCCCCTAACTCCGCCCAGTTCCGCCCATTCTCCGCCCCATGGCTGACTAATTT
TTTTTATTTATGCAGAGGCCGAGGCCGCCTCTGCCTCTGAGCTATTCCAGAAGTAGTGAGGAGGCTTTTT
TGGAGGCCTAGGCTTTTGCAAAAAGCTCCCGGGAGCTTGTATATCCATTTTCGGATCTGATCAGCACGTG
TTGACAATTAATCATCGGCATAGTATATCGGCATAGTATAATACGACAAGGTGAGGAACTAAACCATGGC
CAAGTTGACCAGTGCCGTTCCGGTGCTCACCGCGCGCGACGTCGCCGGAGCGGTCGAGTTCTGGACCGAC
CGGCTCGGGTTCTCCCGGGACTTCGTGGAGGACGACTTCGCCGGTGTGGTCCGGGACGACGTGACCCTGT
TCATCAGCGCGGTCCAGGACCAGGTGGTGCCGGACAACACCCTGGCCTGGGTGTGGGTGCGCGGCCTGGA
CGAGCTGTACGCCGAGTGGTCGGAGGTCGTGTCCACGAACTTCCGGGACGCCTCCGGGCCGGCCATGACC
GAGATCGGCGAGCAGCCGTGGGGGCGGGAGTTCGCCCTGCGCGACCCGGCCGGCAACTGCGTGCACTTCG
TGGCCGAGGAGCAGGACTGACACGTGCTACGAGATTTCGATTCCACCGCCGCCTTCTATGAAAGGTTGGG
CTTCGGAATCGTTTTCCGGGACGCCGGCTGGATGATCCTCCAGCGCGGGGATCTCATGCTGGAGTTCTTC
GCCCACCCCAACTTGTTTATTGCAGCTTATAATGGTTACAAATAAAGCAATAGCATCACAAATTTCACAA
ATAAAGCATTTTTTTCACTGCATTCTAGTTGTGGTTTGTCCAAACTCATCAATGTATCTTATCATGTCTG
TATACCGTCGACCTCTAGCTAGAGCTTGGCGTAATCATGGTCATAGCTGTTTCCTGTGTGAAATTGTTAT
CCGCTCACAATTCCACACAACATACGAGCCGGAAGCATAAAGTGTAAAGCCTGGGGTGCCTAATGAGTGA
GCTAACTCACATTAATTGCGTTGCGCTCACTGCCCGCTTTCCAGTCGGGAAACCTGTCGTGCCAGCTGCA
TTAATGAATCGGCCAACGCGCGGGGAGAGGCGGTTTGCGTATTGGGCGCTCTTCCGCTTCCTCGCTCACT
GACTCGCTGCGCTCGGTCGTTCGGCTGCGGCGAGCGGTATCAGCTCACTCAAAGGCGGTAATACGGTTAT
CCACAGAATCAGGGGATAACGCAGGAAAGAACATGTGAGCAAAAGGCCAGGAACCGTAAAAAGGCCGCGT
TGCTGGCGTTTTTCCATAGGCTCCGCCCCCCTGACGAGCATCACAAAAATCGACGCTCAAGTCAGAGGTG
GCGAAACCCGACAGGACTATAAAGATACCAGGCGTTTCCCCCTGGAAGCTCCCTCGTGCGCTCTCCTGTT
CCGACCCTGCCGCTTACCGGATACCTGTCCGCCTTTCTCCCTTCGGGAAGCGTGGCGCTTTCTCATAGCT
CACGCTGTAGGTATCTCAGTTCGGTGTAGGTCGTTCGCTCCAAGCTGGGCTGTGTGCACGAACCCCCCGT
TCAGCCCGACCGCTGCGCCTTATCCGGTAACTATCGTCTTGAGTCCAACCCGGTAAGACACGACTTATCG
CCACTGGCAGCAGCCACTGGTAACAGGATTAGCAGAGCGAGGTATGTAGGCGGTGCTACAGAGTTCTTGA
AGTGGTGGCCTAACTACGGCTACACTAGAAGAACAGTATTTGGTATCTGCGCTCTGCTGAAGCCAGTTAC
CTTCGGAAAAAGAGTTGGTAGCTCTTGATCCGGCAAACAAACCACCGCTGGTAGCGGTGGTTTTTTTGTT
TGCAAGCAGCAGATTACGCGCAGAAAAAAAGGATCTCAAGAAGATCCTTTGATCTTTTCTACGGGGTCTG
ACGCTCAGTGGAACGAAAACTCACGTTAAGGGATTTTGGTCATGAGATTATCAAAAAGGATCTTCACCTA
GATCCTTTTAAATTAAAAATGAAGTTTTAAATCAATCTAAAGTATATATGAGTAAACTTGGTCTGACAGT
TACCAATGCTTAATCAGTGAGGCACCTATCTCAGCGATCTGTCTATTTCGTTCATCCATAGTTGCCTGAC
TCCCCGTCGTGTAGATAACTACGATACGGGAGGGCTTACCATCTGGCCCCAGTGCTGCAATGATACCGCG
AGACCCACGCTCACCGGCTCCAGATTTATCAGCAATAAACCAGCCAGCCGGAAGGGCCGAGCGCAGAAGT
GGTCCTGCAACTTTATCCGCCTCCATCCAGTCTATTAATTGTTGCCGGGAAGCTAGAGTAAGTAGTTCGC
CAGTTAATAGTTTGCGCAACGTTGTTGCCATTGCTACAGGCATCGTGGTGTCACGCTCGTCGTTTGGTAT
GGCTTCATTCAGCTCCGGTTCCCAACGATCAAGGCGAGTTACATGATCCCCCATGTTGTGCAAAAAAGCG
GTTAGCTCCTTCGGTCCTCCGATCGTTGTCAGAAGTAAGTTGGCCGCAGTGTTATCACTCATGGTTATGG
CAGCACTGCATAATTCTCTTACTGTCATGCCATCCGTAAGATGCTTTTCTGTGACTGGTGAGTACTCAAC
CAAGTCATTCTGAGAATAGTGTATGCGGCGACCGAGTTGCTCTTGCCCGGCGTCAATACGGGATAATACC
GCGCCACATAGCAGAACTTTAAAAGTGCTCATCATTGGAAAACGTTCTTCGGGGCGAAAACTCTCAAGGA
TCTTACCGCTGTTGAGATCCAGTTCGATGTAACCCACTCGTGCACCCAACTGATCTTCAGCATCTTTTAC
TTTCACCAGCGTTTCTGGGTGAGCAAAAACAGGAAGGCAAAATGCCGCAAAAAAGGGAATAAGGGCGACA
CGGAAATGTTGAATACTCATACTCTTCCTTTTTCAATATTATTGAAGCATTTATCAGGGTTATTGTCTCA
TGAGCGGATACATATTTGAATGTATTTAGAAAAATAAACAAATAGGGGTTCCGCGCACATTTCCCCGAAA
AGTGCCACCTGAC
