Features (pLannotate 1.2.2; 31 found; start..end, strand, type, name):
     31..83      -  misc_feature   bom (fragment): basis of mobility region from pBR322
    238..617     +  enhancer       CMV enhancer: human cytomegalovirus immediate early enhancer
    618..817     +  promoter       CMV promoter: human cytomegalovirus (CMV) immediate early promoter
    835..1015    +  LTR            5' LTR (truncated): truncated 5' long terminal repeat (LTR) from HIV-1
   1062..1187    +  misc_feature   HIV-1 Ψ: packaging signal of human immunodeficiency virus type 1
   1171..1534    +  CDS            HIV-1 gag (fragment): gag protein from human immunodeficiency virus 1; gag
   1680..1913    +  misc_feature   RRE: The Rev response element (RRE) of HIV-1 allows for Rev-dependent mRNA export from the nucleus to the cytoplasm.
   2290..2390    +  CDS            Rev (fragment): human immunodeficiency virus 1 (HIV-1) Rev protein; rev; enhances nuclear export of unspliced and incompletely spliced viral mRNAs
   2440..2557    +  misc_feature   cPPT/CTS: central polypurine tract and central termination sequence of HIV-1
   2611..3821    +  promoter       UbC promoter: human ubiquitin C promoter
   3872..5524    +  CDS            luciferase: firefly luciferase; luc+; enhanced luc+ version of the luciferase gene
   5651..6113    +  misc_feature   IRES: internal ribosome entry site (IRES) of the encephalomyocarditis virus (EMCV)
   6127..6726    +  CDS            PuroR: puromycin N-acetyltransferase; pac from Streptomyces alboniger; confers resistance to puromycin
   6707..6844    +  CDS            nef (fragment): NEF_HV1LA - Experimental evidence at protein level: Swiss-Prot protein existence level 1. Extracellular Nef protein targets CD4(+) T-lymphocytes for apoptosis by interacting with CXCR4 surface receptors. From Human immunodeficiency virus type 1 group M subtype B (isolate Lai) (HIV-1).
   6842..6875    +  protein_bind   loxP: Cre-mediated recombination occurs in the 8-bp core sequence (GCATACAT). Cre recombinase
   6900..7080    +  LTR            5' LTR (truncated): truncated 5' long terminal repeat (LTR) from HIV-1
   7112..7336    +  polyA_signal   bGH poly(A) signal: bovine growth hormone polyadenylation signal
   7340..7361    +  promoter       SV40 promoter (fragment): SV40 enhancer and early promoter
   7382..7810    +  rep_origin     f1 ori (sequence partly withheld): f1 bacteriophage origin of replication; arrow indicates direction of (+) strand synthesis
   7824..8153    +  promoter       SV40 promoter: SV40 enhancer and early promoter
   8201..8248    +  promoter       EM7 promoter: synthetic bacterial promoter&nbsp
   8267..8641    +  CDS            BleoR: antibiotic-binding protein; Sh ble from Streptoalloteichus hindustanus; confers resistance to bleomycin, phleomycin, and Zeocin™
   8651..8776    +  CDS            ble (fragment): BLE_KLEPN - Experimental evidence at protein level: Swiss-Prot protein existence level 1. Binding protein with a strong affinity to the bleomycin family of antibiotics. Binds to CL990; an antimitotic-antibiotic compound. From Klebsiella pneumoniae.
   8771..8892    +  polyA_signal   SV40 poly(A) signal: SV40 polyadenylation signal
   8963..8985    -  protein_bind   lac operator (fragment): The lac repressor binds to the lac operator to inhibit transcription in E. coli. This inhibition can be relieved by adding lactose or isopropyl-β-D-thiogalactopyranoside (IPTG). lac repressor encoded by lacI
   8989..9019    -  promoter       lac promoter: promoter for the E. coli lac operon
   9034..9055    -  protein_bind   CAP binding site: CAP binding activates transcription in the presence of cAMP. E. coli catabolite activator protein
   9068..9160    -  CDS            lacI (fragment): lac repressor; lacI; The lac repressor binds to the lac operator to inhibit transcription in E. coli. This inhibition can be relieved by adding lactose or isopropyl-β-D-thiogalactopyranoside (IPTG).
   9343..9931    -  rep_origin     ori: high-copy-number ColE1/pMB1/pBR322/pUC origin of replication
  10102..10962   -  CDS            AmpR: β-lactamase; bla; confers resistance to ampicillin, carbenicillin, and related antibiotics
  10963..11067   -  promoter       AmpR promoter: bla
>Addgene plasmid #33307 | Ubc.Luc.IRES.Puro | analyzer sequence | sequence record 39532
GTCGACGGATCGGGAGATCTCCCGATCCCCTATGGTGCACTCTCAGTACAATCTGCTCTGATGCCGCATA
GTTAAGCCAGTATCTGCTCCCTGCTTGTGTGTTGGAGGTCGCTGAGTAGTGCGCGAGCAAAATTTAAGCT
ACAACAAGGCAAGGCTTGACCGACAATTGCATGAAGAATCTGCTTAGGGTTAGGCGTTTTGCGCTGCTTC
GCGATGTACGGGCCAGATATACGCGTTGACATTGATTATTGACTAGTTATTAATAGTAATCAATTACGGG
GTCATTAGTTCATAGCCCATATATGGAGTTCCGCGTTACATAACTTACGGTAAATGGCCCGCCTGGCTGA
CCGCCCAACGACCCCCGCCCATTGACGTCAATAATGACGTATGTTCCCATAGTAACGCCAATAGGGACTT
TCCATTGACGTCAATGGGTGGAGTATTTACGGTAAACTGCCCACTTGGCAGTACATCAAGTGTATCATAT
GCCAAGTACGCCCCCTATTGACGTCAATGACGGTAAATGGCCCGCCTGGCATTATGCCCAGTACATGACC
TTATGGGACTTTCCTACTTGGCAGTACATCTACGTATTAGTCATCGCTATTACCATGGTGATGCGGTTTT
GGCAGTACATCAATGGGCGTGGATAGCGGTTTGACTCACGGGGATTTCCAAGTCTCCACCCCATTGACGT
CAATGGGAGTTTGTTTTGGCACCAAAATCAACGGGACTTTCCAAAATGTCGTAACAACTCCGCCCCATTG
ACGCAAATGGGCGGTAGGCGTGTACGGTGGGAGGTCTATATAAGCAGCGCGTTTTGCCTGTACTGGGTCT
CTCTGGTTAGACCAGATCTGAGCCTGGGAGCTCTCTGGCTAACTAGGGAACCCACTGCTTAAGCCTCAAT
AAAGCTTGCCTTGAGTGCTTCAAGTAGTGTGTGCCCGTCTGTTGTGTGACTCTGGTAACTAGAGATCCCT
CAGACCCTTTTAGTCAGTGTGGAAAATCTCTAGCAGTGGCGCCCGAACAGGGACTTGAAAGCGAAAGGGA
AACCAGAGGAGCTCTCTCGACGCAGGACTCGGCTTGCTGAAGCGCGCACGGCAAGAGGCGAGGGGCGGCG
ACTGGTGAGTACGCCAAAAATTTTGACTAGCGGAGGCTAGAAGGAGAGAGATGGGTGCGAGAGCGTCAGT
ATTAAGCGGGGGAGAATTAGATCGCGATGGGAAAAAATTCGGTTAAGGCCAGGGGGAAAGAAAAAATATA
AATTAAAACATATAGTATGGGCAAGCAGGGAGCTAGAACGATTCGCAGTTAATCCTGGCCTGTTAGAAAC
ATCAGAAGGCTGTAGACAAATACTGGGACAGCTACAACCATCCCTTCAGACAGGATCAGAAGAACTTAGA
TCATTATATAATACAGTAGCAACCCTCTATTGTGTGCATCAAAGGATAGAGATAAAAGACACCAAGGAAG
CTTTAGACAAGATAGAGGAAGAGCAAAACAAAAGTAAGACCACCGCACAGCAAGCGGCCGCTGATCTTCA
GACCTGGAGGAGGAGATATGAGGGACAATTGGAGAAGTGAATTATATAAATATAAAGTAGTAAAAATTGA
ACCATTAGGAGTAGCACCCACCAAGGCAAAGAGAAGAGTGGTGCAGAGAGAAAAAAGAGCAGTGGGAATA
GGAGCTTTGTTCCTTGGGTTCTTGGGAGCAGCAGGAAGCACTATGGGCGCAGCGTCAATGACGCTGACGG
TACAGGCCAGACAATTATTGTCTGGTATAGTGCAGCAGCAGAACAATTTGCTGAGGGCTATTGAGGCGCA
ACAGCATCTGTTGCAACTCACAGTCTGGGGCATCAAGCAGCTCCAGGCAAGAATCCTGGCTGTGGAAAGA
TACCTAAAGGATCAACAGCTCCTGGGGATTTGGGGTTGCTCTGGAAAACTCATTTGCACCACTGCTGTGC
CTTGGAATGCTAGTTGGAGTAATAAATCTCTGGAACAGATTTGGAATCACACGACCTGGATGGAGTGGGA
CAGAGAAATTAACAATTACACAAGCTTAATACACTCCTTAATTGAAGAATCGCAAAACCAGCAAGAAAAG
AATGAACAAGAATTATTGGAATTAGATAAATGGGCAAGTTTGTGGAATTGGTTTAACATAACAAATTGGC
TGTGGTATATAAAATTATTCATAATGATAGTAGGAGGCTTGGTAGGTTTAAGAATAGTTTTTGCTGTACT
TTCTATAGTGAATAGAGTTAGGCAGGGATATTCACCATTATCGTTTCAGACCCACCTCCCAACCCCGAGG
GGACCCGACAGGCCCGAAGGAATAGAAGAAGAAGGTGGAGAGAGAGACAGAGACAGATCCATTCGATTAG
TGAACGGATCGGCACTGCGTGCGCCAATTCTGCAGACAAATGGCAGTATTCATCCACAATTTTAAAAGAA
AAGGGGGGATTGGGGGGTACAGTGCAGGGGAAAGAATAGTAGACATAATAGCAACAGACATACAAACTAA
AGAATTACAAAAACAAATTACAAAAATTCAAAATTTTCGGGTTTATTACAGGGACAGCAGAGATCCAGTT
TGGTTAATTAAGGGTGCAGCGGCCTCCGCGCCGGGTTTTGGCGCCTCCCGCGGGCGCCCCCCTCCTCACG
GCGAGCGCTGCCACGTCAGACGAAGGGCGCAGGAGCGTTCCTGATCCTTCCGCCCGGACGCTCAGGACAG
CGGCCCGCTGCTCATAAGACTCGGCCTTAGAACCCCAGTATCAGCAGAAGGACATTTTAGGACGGGACTT
GGGTGACTCTAGGGCACTGGTTTTCTTTCCAGAGAGCGGAACAGGCGAGGAAAAGTAGTCCCTTCTCGGC
GATTCTGCGGAGGGATCTCCGTGGGGCGGTGAACGCCGATGATTATATAAGGACGCGCCGGGTGTGGCAC
AGCTAGTTCCGTCGCAGCCGGGATTTGGGTCGCGGTTCTTGTTTGTGGATCGCTGTGATCGTCACTTGGT
GAGTTGCGGGCTGCTGGGCTGGCCGGGGCTTTCGTGGCCGCCGGGCCGCTCGGTGGGACGGAAGCGTGTG
GAGAGACCGCCAAGGGCTGTAGTCTGGGTCCGCGAGCAAGGTTGCCCTGAACTGGGGGTTGGGGGGAGCG
CACAAAATGGCGGCTGTTCCCGAGTCTTGAATGGAAGACGCTTGTAAGGCGGGCTGTGAGGTCGTTGAAA
CAAGGTGGGGGGCATGGTGGGCGGCAAGAACCCAAGGTCTTGAGGCCTTCGCTAATGCGGGAAAGCTCTT
ATTCGGGTGAGATGGGCTGGGGCACCATCTGGGGACCCTGACGTGAAGTTTGTCACTGACTGGAGAACTC
GGGTTTGTCGTCTGGTTGCGGGGGCGGCAGTTATGCGGTGCCGTTGGGCAGTGCACCCGTACCTTTGGGA
GCGCGCGCCTCGTCGTGTCGTGACGTCACCCGTTCTGTTGGCTTATAATGCAGGGTGGGGCCACCTGCCG
GTAGGTGTGCGGTAGGCTTTTCTCCGTCGCAGGACGCAGGGTTCGGGCCTAGGGTAGGCTCTCCTGAATC
GACAGGCGCCGGACCTCTGGTGAGGGGAGGGATAAGTGAGGCGTCAGTTTCTTTGGTCGGTTTTATGTAC
CTATCTTCTTAAGTAGCTGAAGCTCCGGTTTTGAACTATGCGCTCGGGGTTGGCGAGTGTGTTTTGTGAA
GTTTTTTAGGCACCTTTTGAAATGTAATCATTTGGGTCAATATGTAATTTTCAGTGTTAGACTAGTAAAT
TGTCCGCTAAATTCTGGCCGTTTTTGGCTTTTTTGTTAGACGAAGCTTGGGCTGCAGGTCGACTCTAGGT
ACACTCGAGGTTATCGAATTCATGGAAGACGCCAAAAACATAAAGAAAGGCCCGGCGCCATTCTATCCGC
TGGAAGATGGAACCGCTGGAGAGCAACTGCATAAGGCTATGAAGAGATACGCCCTGGTTCCTGGAACAAT
TGCTTTTACAGATGCACATATCGAGGTGGACATCACTTACGCTGAGTACTTCGAAATGTCCGTTCGGTTG
GCAGAAGCTATGAAACGATATGGGCTGAATACAAATCACAGAATCGTCGTATGCAGTGAAAACTCTCTTC
AATTCTTTATGCCGGTGTTGGGCGCGTTATTTATCGGAGTTGCAGTTGCGCCCGCGAACGACATTTATAA
TGAACGTGAATTGCTCAACAGTATGGGCATTTCGCAGCCTACCGTGGTGTTCGTTTCCAAAAAGGGGTTG
CAAAAAATTTTGAACGTGCAAAAAAAGCTCCCAATCATCCAAAAAATTATTATCATGGATTCTAAAACGG
ATTACCAGGGATTTCAGTCGATGTACACGTTCGTCACATCTCATCTACCTCCCGGTTTTAATGAATACGA
TTTTGTGCCAGAGTCCTTCGATAGGGACAAGACAATTGCACTGATCATGAACTCCTCTGGATCTACTGGT
CTGCCTAAAGGTGTCGCTCTGCCTCATAGAACTGCCTGCGTGAGATTCTCGCATGCCAGAGATCCTATTT
TTGGCAATCAAATCATTCCGGATACTGCGATTTTAAGTGTTGTTCCATTCCATCACGGTTTTGGAATGTT
TACTACACTCGGATATTTGATATGTGGATTTCGAGTCGTCTTAATGTATAGATTTGAAGAAGAGCTGTTT
CTGAGGAGCCTTCAGGATTACAAGATTCAAAGTGCGCTGCTGGTGCCAACCCTATTCTCCTTCTTCGCCA
AAAGCACTCTGATTGACAAATACGATTTATCTAATTTACACGAAATTGCTTCTGGTGGCGCTCCCCTCTC
TAAGGAAGTCGGGGAAGCGGTTGCCAAGAGGTTCCATCTGCCAGGTATCAGGCAAGGATATGGGCTCACT
GAGACTACATCAGCTATTCTGATTACACCCGAGGGGGATGATAAACCGGGCGCGGTCGGTAAAGTTGTTC
CATTTTTTGAAGCGAAGGTTGTGGATCTGGATACCGGGAAAACGCTGGGCGTTAATCAAAGAGGCGAACT
GTGTGTGAGAGGTCCTATGATTATGTCCGGTTATGTAAACAATCCGGAAGCGACCAACGCCTTGATTGAC
AAGGATGGATGGCTACATTCTGGAGACATAGCTTACTGGGACGAAGACGAACACTTCTTCATCGTTGACC
GCCTGAAGTCTCTGATTAAGTACAAAGGCTATCAGGTGGCTCCCGCTGAATTGGAATCCATCTTGCTCCA
ACACCCCAACATCTTCGACGCAGGTGTCGCAGGTCTTCCCGACGATGACGCCGGTGAACTTCCCGCCGCC
GTTGTTGTTTTGGAGCACGGAAAGACGATGACGGAAAAAGAGATCGTGGATTACGTCGCCAGTCAAGTAA
CAACCGCGAAAAAGTTGCGCGGAGGAGTTGTGTTTGTGGACGAAGTACCGAAAGGTCTTACCGGAAAACT
CGACGCAAGAAAAATCAGAGAGATCCTCATAAAGGCCAAGAAGGGCGGAAAGATCGCCGTGTAAGAATTC
CGCCCCCCCCCCCTCTCCCTCCCCCCCCCCTAACGTTACTGGCCGAAGCCGCTTGGAATAAGGCCGGTGT
GCGTTTGTCTATATGTTATTTTCCACCATATTGCCGTCTTTTGGCAATGTGAGGGCCCGGAAACCTGGCC
CTGTCTTCTTGACGAGCATTCCTAGGGGTCTTTCCCCTCTCGCCAAAGGAATGCAAGGTCTGTTGAATGT
CGTGAAGGAAGCAGTTCCTCTGGAAGCTTCTTGAAGACAAACAACGTCTGTAGCGACCCTTTGCAGGCAG
CGGAACCCCCCACCTGGCGACAGGTGCCTCTGCGGCCAAAAGCCACGTGTATAAGATACACCTGCAAAGG
CGGCACAACCCCAGTGCCACGTTGTGAGTTGGATAGTTGTGGAAAGAGTCAAATGGCTCTCCTCAAGCGT
ATTCAACAAGGGGCTGAAGGATGCCCAGAAGGTACCCCATTGTATGGGATCTGATCTGGGGCCTCGGTGC
ACATGCTTTACATGTGTTTAGTCGAGGTTAAAAAAACGTCTAGGCCCCCCGAACCACGGGGACGTGGTTT
TCCTTTGAAAAACACGATGATAATATGGCCACAACCATGACCGAGTACAAGCCCACGGTGCGCCTCGCCA
CCCGCGACGACGTCCCCAGGGCCGTACGCACCCTCGCCGCCGCGTTCGCCGACTACCCCGCCACGCGCCA
CACCGTCGATCCGGACCGCCACATCGAGCGGGTCACCGAGCTGCAAGAACTCTTCCTCACGCGCGTCGGG
CTCGACATCGGCAAGGTGTGGGTCGCGGACGACGGCGCCGCGGTGGCGGTCTGGACCACGCCGGAGAGCG
TCGAAGCGGGGGCGGTGTTCGCCGAGATCGGCCCGCGCATGGCCGAGTTGAGCGGTTCCCGGCTGGCCGC
GCAGCAACAGATGGAAGGCCTCCTGGCGCCGCACCGGCCCAAGGAGCCCGCGTGGTTCCTGGCCACCGTC
GGCGTCTCGCCCGACCACCAGGGCAAGGGTCTGGGCAGCGCCGTCGTGCTCCCCGGAGTGGAGGCGGCCG
AGCGCGCCGGGGTGCCCGCCTTCCTGGAGACCTCCGCGCCCCGCAACCTCCCCTTCTACGAGCGGCTCGG
CTTCACCGTCACCGCCGACGTCGAGGTGCCCGAAGGACCGCGCACCTGGTGCATGACCCGCAAGCCCGGT
GCCTGACGCCCGCCCCACGACCCGCAGCGCCCGACCGAAAGGAGCGCACGACCCCATGCATCGAACAAAA
GAAAAGGGGGGACTGGAAGGGCTAATTCACTCCCAACGAAGACAAGATATCATAACTTCGTATAGCATAC
ATTATACGAAGTTATCGGCTAGCTGGTCCGGACTGTACTGGGTCTCTCTGGTTAGACCAGATCTGAGCCT
GGGAGCTCTCTGGCTAACTAGGGAACCCACTGCTTAAGCCTCAATAAAGCTTGCCTTGAGTGCTTCAAGT
AGTGTGTGCCCGTCTGTTGTGTGACTCTGGTAACTAGAGATCCCTCAGACCCTTTTAGTCAGTGTGGAAA
ATCTCTAGCAGGGCCCGTTTAAACCCGCTGATCAGCCTCGACTGTGCCTTCTAGTTGCCAGCCATCTGTT
GTTTGCCCCTCCCCCGTGCCTTCCTTGACCCTGGAAGGTGCCACTCCCACTGTCCTTTCCTAATAAAATG
AGGAAATTGCATCGCATTGTCTGAGTAGGTGTCATTCTATTCTGGGGGGTGGGGTGGGGCAGGACAGCAA
GGGGGAGGATTGGGAAGACAATAGCAGGCATGCTGGGGATGCGGTGGGCTCTATGGCTTCTGAGGCGGAA
AGAACCAGCTGGGGCTCTAGGGGGTATCCCC
[124 nt withheld, positions 7382-7505]
C
[91 nt withheld, positions 7507-7597]
A
[49 nt withheld, positions 7599-7647]
CCTTTGACGTTGGAGTCCACGTTCTTT
[37 nt withheld, positions 7675-7711]
ACCCTATCTCGGTCTATTCTTTTGATTTATAAGGGATTTTGCCGATTTCGGCCTATTGGTTAAAAAATGA
GCTGATTTAACAAAAATTTAACGCGAATTAATTCTGTGGAATGTGTGTCAGTTAGGGTGTGGAAAGTCCC
CAGGCTCCCCAGCAGGCAGAAGTATGCAAAGCATGCATCTCAATTAGTCAGCAACCAGGTGTGGAAAGTC
CCCAGGCTCCCCAGCAGGCAGAAGTATGCAAAGCATGCATCTCAATTAGTCAGCAACCATAGTCCCGCCC
CTAACTCCGCCCATCCCGCCCCTAACTCCGCCCAGTTCCGCCCATTCTCCGCCCCATGGCTGACTAATTT
TTTTTATTTATGCAGAGGCCGAGGCCGCCTCTGCCTCTGAGCTATTCCAGAAGTAGTGAGGAGGCTTTTT
TGGAGGCCTAGGCTTTTGCAAAAAGCTCCCGGGAGCTTGTATATCCATTTTCGGATCTGATCAGCACGTG
TTGACAATTAATCATCGGCATAGTATATCGGCATAGTATAATACGACAAGGTGAGGAACTAAACCATGGC
CAAGTTGACCAGTGCCGTTCCGGTGCTCACCGCGCGCGACGTCGCCGGAGCGGTCGAGTTCTGGACCGAC
CGGCTCGGGTTCTCCCGGGACTTCGTGGAGGACGACTTCGCCGGTGTGGTCCGGGACGACGTGACCCTGT
TCATCAGCGCGGTCCAGGACCAGGTGGTGCCGGACAACACCCTGGCCTGGGTGTGGGTGCGCGGCCTGGA
CGAGCTGTACGCCGAGTGGTCGGAGGTCGTGTCCACGAACTTCCGGGACGCCTCCGGGCCGGCCATGACC
GAGATCGGCGAGCAGCCGTGGGGGCGGGAGTTCGCCCTGCGCGACCCGGCCGGCAACTGCGTGCACTTCG
TGGCCGAGGAGCAGGACTGACACGTGCTACGAGATTTCGATTCCACCGCCGCCTTCTATGAAAGGTTGGG
CTTCGGAATCGTTTTCCGGGACGCCGGCTGGATGATCCTCCAGCGCGGGGATCTCATGCTGGAGTTCTTC
GCCCACCCCAACTTGTTTATTGCAGCTTATAATGGTTACAAATAAAGCAATAGCATCACAAATTTCACAA
ATAAAGCATTTTTTTCACTGCATTCTAGTTGTGGTTTGTCCAAACTCATCAATGTATCTTATCATGTCTG
TATACCGTCGACCTCTAGCTAGAGCTTGGCGTAATCATGGTCATAGCTGTTTCCTGTGTGAAATTGTTAT
CCGCTCACAATTCCACACAACATACGAGCCGGAAGCATAAAGTGTAAAGCCTGGGGTGCCTAATGAGTGA
GCTAACTCACATTAATTGCGTTGCGCTCACTGCCCGCTTTCCAGTCGGGAAACCTGTCGTGCCAGCTGCA
TTAATGAATCGGCCAACGCGCGGGGAGAGGCGGTTTGCGTATTGGGCGCTCTTCCGCTTCCTCGCTCACT
GACTCGCTGCGCTCGGTCGTTCGGCTGCGGCGAGCGGTATCAGCTCACTCAAAGGCGGTAATACGGTTAT
CCACAGAATCAGGGGATAACGCAGGAAAGAACATGTGAGCAAAAGGCCAGCAAAAGGCCAGGAACCGTAA
AAAGGCCGCGTTGCTGGCGTTTTTCCATAGGCTCCGCCCCCCTGACGAGCATCACAAAAATCGACGCTCA
AGTCAGAGGTGGCGAAACCCGACAGGACTATAAAGATACCAGGCGTTTCCCCCTGGAAGCTCCCTCGTGC
GCTCTCCTGTTCCGACCCTGCCGCTTACCGGATACCTGTCCGCCTTTCTCCCTTCGGGAAGCGTGGCGCT
TTCTCATAGCTCACGCTGTAGGTATCTCAGTTCGGTGTAGGTCGTTCGCTCCAAGCTGGGCTGTGTGCAC
GAACCCCCCGTTCAGCCCGACCGCTGCGCCTTATCCGGTAACTATCGTCTTGAGTCCAACCCGGTAAGAC
ACGACTTATCGCCACTGGCAGCAGCCACTGGTAACAGGATTAGCAGAGCGAGGTATGTAGGCGGTGCTAC
AGAGTTCTTGAAGTGGTGGCCTAACTACGGCTACACTAGAAGAACAGTATTTGGTATCTGCGCTCTGCTG
AAGCCAGTTACCTTCGGAAAAAGAGTTGGTAGCTCTTGATCCGGCAAACAAACCACCGCTGGTAGCGGTG
GTTTTTTTGTTTGCAAGCAGCAGATTACGCGCAGAAAAAAAGGATCTCAAGAAGATCCTTTGATCTTTTC
TACGGGGTCTGACGCTCAGTGGAACGAAAACTCACGTTAAGGGATTTTGGTCATGAGATTATCAAAAAGG
ATCTTCACCTAGATCCTTTTAAATTAAAAATGAAGTTTTAAATCAATCTAAAGTATATATGAGTAAACTT
GGTCTGACAGTTACCAATGCTTAATCAGTGAGGCACCTATCTCAGCGATCTGTCTATTTCGTTCATCCAT
AGTTGCCTGACTCCCCGTCGTGTAGATAACTACGATACGGGAGGGCTTACCATCTGGCCCCAGTGCTGCA
ATGATACCGCGAGACCCACGCTCACCGGCTCCAGATTTATCAGCAATAAACCAGCCAGCCGGAAGGGCCG
AGCGCAGAAGTGGTCCTGCAACTTTATCCGCCTCCATCCAGTCTATTAATTGTTGCCGGGAAGCTAGAGT
AAGTAGTTCGCCAGTTAATAGTTTGCGCAACGTTGTTGCCATTGCTACAGGCATCGTGGTGTCACGCTCG
TCGTTTGGTATGGCTTCATTCAGCTCCGGTTCCCAACGATCAAGGCGAGTTACATGATCCCCCATGTTGT
GCAAAAAAGCGGTTAGCTCCTTCGGTCCTCCGATCGTTGTCAGAAGTAAGTTGGCCGCAGTGTTATCACT
CATGGTTATGGCAGCACTGCATAATTCTCTTACTGTCATGCCATCCGTAAGATGCTTTTCTGTGACTGGT
GAGTACTCAACCAAGTCATTCTGAGAATAGTGTATGCGGCGACCGAGTTGCTCTTGCCCGGCGTCAATAC
GGGATAATACCGCGCCACATAGCAGAACTTTAAAAGTGCTCATCATTGGAAAACGTTCTTCGGGGCGAAA
ACTCTCAAGGATCTTACCGCTGTTGAGATCCAGTTCGATGTAACCCACTCGTGCACCCAACTGATCTTCA
GCATCTTTTACTTTCACCAGCGTTTCTGGGTGAGCAAAAACAGGAAGGCAAAATGCCGCAAAAAAGGGAA
TAAGGGCGACACGGAAATGTTGAATACTCATACTCTTCCTTTTTCAATATTATTGAAGCATTTATCAGGG
TTATTGTCTCATGAGCGGATACATATTTGAATGTATTTAGAAAAATAAACAAATAGGGGTTCCGCGCACA
TTTCCCCGAAAAGTGCCACCTGAC
