>Addgene plasmid #33307 | Ubc.Luc.IRES.Puro | addgene partial sequence | sequence record 43747 | hUBCpro-F
GAGTTTTTTAGGCACCTTTTGAAATGTAATCATTTGGGTCAATATGTAATTTTCAGTGTTAGACTAGTAA
ATTGTCCGCTAAATTCTGGCCGTTTTTGGCTTTTTTGTTAGACGAAGCTTGGGCTGCAGGTCGACTCTAG
GTACACTCGAGGTTATCGAATTCATGGAAGACGCCAAAAACATAAAGAAAGGCCCGGCGCCATTCTATCC
GCTGGAAGATGGAACCGCTGGAGAGCAACTGCATAAGGCTATGAAGAGATACGCCCTGGTTCCTGGAACA
ATTGCTTTTACAGATGCACATATCGAGGTGGACATCACTTACGCTGAGTACTTCGAAATGTCCGTTCGGT
TGGCAGAAGCTATGAAACGATATGGGCTGAATACAAATCACAGAATCGTCGTATGCAGTGAAAACTCTCT
TCAATTCTTTATGCCGGTGTTGGGCGCGTTATTTATCGGAGTTGCAGTTGCGCCCGCGAACGACATTTAT
AATGAACGTGAATTGCTCAACAGTATGGGCATTTCGCAGCCTACCGTGGTGTTCGTTTCCAAAAAGGGGT
TGCAAAAAATTTTGAACGTGCAAAAAAAGCTCCCAATCATCCAAAAAATTATTATCATGGATTCTAAAAC
GGATTACCAGGGATTTCAGTCGATGTACACGTTCGTCACATCTCATCTACCTCCCGGTTTTAATGAATAC
GATTTTGTGCCAGAGTCCTTCGATAGGGACAAGACAATTGCACTGATCATGAACTCCTCTGGATCTACTG
GTCTGCCTAAAGGTGTCGCTCTGCCTCATAGAACTGCCTGCGTGAGATTCTCGCATGCCAGAGATCCTAT
TTT
